>Addgene plasmid #158720 | pYC1446 | addgene full sequence | sequence record 320844 | Addgene NGS Result
TCCCTATCAGTGATAGAGATAATCTGGGAGTCCCTATCAGTGATAGAGAAGGCGGTATCGATATGTCGGA
CCTGGTGCTGGGCCTGGATATCGGCATCGGCTCGGTGGGCGTGGGCATCCTGAACAAGGTGACCGGCGAG
ATCATCCACAAGAACTCGCGCATCTTCCCGGCCGCCCAGGCCGAGAACAACCTGGTGCGCCGCACCAACC
GCCAGGGCCGCCGCCTGGCCCGCCGCAAGAAGCACCGCCGCGTGCGCCTGAACCGCCTGTTCGAGGAGTC
GGGCCTGATCACCGACTTCACCAAGATCTCGATCAACCTGAACCCGTACCAGCTGCGCGTGAAGGGCCTG
ACCGACGAGCTGTCGAACGAGGAGCTGTTCATCGCCCTGAAGAACATGGTGAAGCACCGCGGCATCTCGT
ACCTGGACGACGCCTCGGACGACGGCAACTCGTCGGTGGGCGACTACGCCCAGATCGTGAAGGAGAACTC
GAAGCAGCTGGAGACCAAGACCCCGGGCCAGATCCAGCTGGAGCGCTACCAGACCTACGGCCAGCTGCGC
GGCGACTTCACCGTGGAGAAGGACGGCAAGAAGCACCGCCTGATCAACGTGTTCCCGACCTCGGCCTACC
GCTCGGAGGCCCTGCGCATCCTGCAGACCCAGCAGGAGTTCAACCCGCAGATCACCGACGAGTTCATCAA
CCGCTACCTGGAGATCCTGACCGGCAAGCGCAAGTACTACCACGGCCCGGGCAACGAGAAGTCGCGCACC
GACTACGGCCGCTACCGCACCTCGGGCGAGACCCTGGACAACATCTTCGGCATCCTGATCGGCAAGTGCA
CCTTCTACCCGGACGAGTTCCGCGCCGCCAAGGCCTCGTACACCGCCCAGGAGTTCAACCTGCTGAACGA
CCTGAACAACCTGACCGTGCCGACCGAGACCAAGAAGCTGTCGAAGGAGCAGAAGAACCAGATCATCAAC
TACGTGAAGAACGAGAAGGCCATGGGCCCGGCCAAGCTGTTCAAGTACATCGCCAAGCTGCTGTCGTGCG
ACGTGGCCGACATCAAGGGCTACCGCATCGACAAGTCGGGCAAGGCCGAGATCCACACCTTCGAGGCCTA
CCGCAAGATGAAGACCCTGGAGACCCTGGACATCGAGCAGATGGACCGCGAGACCCTGGACAAGCTGGCC
TACGTGCTGACCCTGAACACCGAGCGCGAGGGCATCCAGGAGGCCCTGGAGCACGAGTTCGCCGACGGCT
CGTTCTCGCAGAAGCAGGTGGACGAGCTGGTGCAGTTCCGCAAGGCCAACTCGTCGATCTTCGGCAAGGG
CTGGCACAACTTCTCGGTGAAGCTGATGATGGAGCTGATCCCGGAGCTGTACGAGACCTCGGAGGAGCAG
ATGACCATCCTGACCCGCCTGGGCAAGCAGAAGACCACCTCGTCGTCGAACAAGACCAAGTACATCGACG
AGAAGCTGCTGACCGAGGAGATCTACAACCCGGTGGTGGCCAAGTCGGTGCGCCAGGCCATCAAGATCGT
GAACGCCGCCATCAAGGAGTACGGCGACTTCGACAACATCGTGATCGAGATGGCCCGCGAGACCAACGAG
GACGACGAGAAGAAGGCCATCCAGAAGATCCAGAAGGCCAACAAGGACGAGAAGGACGCCGCCATGCTGA
AGGCCGCCAACCAGTACAACGGCAAGGCCGAGCTGCCGCACTCGGTGTTCCACGGCCACAAGCAGCTGGC
CACCAAGATCCGCCTGTGGCACCAGCAGGGCGAGCGCTGCCTGTACACCGGCAAGACCATCTCGATCCAC
GACCTGATCAACAACTCGAACCAGTTCGAGGTGGACCACATCCTGCCGCTGTCGATCACCTTCGACGACT
CGCTGGCCAACAAGGTGCTGGTGTACGCCACCGCCAACCAGGAGAAGGGCCAGCGCACCCCGTACCAGGC
CCTGGACTCGATGGACGACGCCTGGTCGTTCCGCGAGCTGAAGGCCTTCGTGCGCGAGTCGAAGACCCTG
TCGAACAAGAAGAAGGAGTACCTGCTGACCGAGGAGGACATCTCGAAGTTCGACGTGCGCAAGAAGTTCA
TCGAGCGCAACCTGGTGGACACCCGCTACGCCTCGCGCGTGGTGCTGAACGCCCTGCAGGAGCACTTCCG
CGCCCACAAGATCGACACCAAGGTGTCGGTGGTGCGCGGCCAGTTCACCTCGCAGCTGCGCCGCCACTGG
GGCATCGAGAAGACCCGCGACACCTACCACCACCACGCCGTGGACGCCCTGATCATCGCCGCCTCGTCGC
AGCTGAACCTGTGGAAGAAGCAGAAGAACACCCTGGTGTCGTACTCGGAGGACCAGCTGCTGGACATCGA
GACCGGCGAGCTGATCTCGGACGACGAGTACAAGGAGTCGGTGTTCAAGGCCCCGTACCAGCACTTCGTG
GACACCCTGAAGTCGAAGGAGTTCGAGGACTCGATCCTGTTCTCGTACCAGGTGGACTCGAAGTTCAACC
GCAAGATCTCGGACGCCACCATCTACGCCACCCGCCAGGCCAAGGTGGGCAAGGACAAGGCCGACGAGAC
CTACGTGCTGGGCAAGATCAAGGACATCTACACCCAGGACGGCTACGACGCCTTCATGAAGATCTACAAG
AAGGACAAGTCGAAGTTCCTGATGTACCGCCACGACCCGCAGACCTTCGAGAAGGTGATCGAGCCGATCC
TGGAGAACTACCCGAACAAGCAGATCAACGACAAGGGCAAGGAGGTGCCGTGCAACCCGTTCCTGAAGTA
CAAGGAGGAGCACGGCTACATCCGCAAGTACTCGAAGAAGGGCAACGGCCCGGAGATCAAGTCGCTGAAG
TACTACGACTCGAAGCTGGGCAACCACATCGACATCACCCCGAAGGACTCGAACAACAAGGTGGTGCTGC
AGTCGGTGTCGCCGTGGCGCGCCGACGTGTACTTCAACAAGACCACCGGCAAGTACGAGATCCTGGGCCT
GAAGTACGCCGACCTGCAGTTCGACAAGGGCACCGGCACCTACAAGATCTCGCAGGAGAAGTACAACGAC
ATCAAGAAGAAGGAGGGCGTGGACTCGGACTCGGAGTTCAAGTTCACCCTGTACAAGAACGACCTGCTGC
TGGTGAAGGACACCGAGACCAAGGAGCAGCAGCTGTTCCGCTTCCTGTCGCGCACCATGCCGAAGCAGAA
GCACTACGTGGAGCTGAAGCCGTACGACAAGCAGAAGTTCGAGGGCGGCGAGGCCCTGATCAAGGTGCTG
GGCAACGTGGCCAACTCGGGCCAGTGCAAGAAGGGCCTGGGCAAGTCGAACATCTCGATCTACAAGGTGC
GCACCGACGTGCTGGGCAACCAGCACATCATCAAGAACGAGGGCGACAAGCCGAAGCTGGACTTCTAAAT
ACTCTGGCCATTTTTCTTTACCGCCTTTGAGTGAGCTGATACCGCTCGCCGCAGCCGAACGACCGAGCGC
AACGCGTGCGGCCGCTGATTAGCTAAGCAGAAGGCCATCCTGACGGATGGCCTTTTTCTAGAAAAAAAAA
AAGCGCCGCAACTGCGGCGCTTTTTTTTTTTTAATTAAGTGATAGATTGCGATGCGTGTGCTCGGTTGAT
ATAATCTGTCAGATCAGGAGGACTTCGCATGTCGCGGTTGGATAAGTCCAAGGTCATCAACTCGGCGCTG
GAGCTGCTGAACGAGGTCGGTATCGAGGGACTGACCACGCGCAAGTTGGCCCAAAAGCTCGGCGTGGAAC
AACCGACCCTCTACTGGCACGTGAAGAACAAGCGCGCGCTGCTGGATGCGTTGGCCATCGAGATGCTGGA
TCGCCATCACACGCACTTTTGCCCCCTGGAGGGCGAGAGCTGGCAGGATTTTCTGCGGAACAACGCGAAG
TCGTTCCGGTGCGCCCTCCTGAGCCATCGGGATGGCGCCAAAGTCCACTTGGGCACCCGCCCGACCGAGA
AGCAATACGAGACCCTGGAGAACCAGCTGGCCTTCCTCTGTCAACAGGGTTTTTCGTTGGAGAACGCCCT
GTATGCCCTGTCCGCCGTGGGACACTTCACCTTGGGCTGCGTGTTGGAGGATCAGGAACATCAGGTGGCG
AAAGAGGAACGGGAGACCCCCACGACGGATTCGATGCCCCCGTTGTTGCGCCAGGCGATCGAACTGTTTG
ACCACCAGGGCGCCGAACCCGCCTTTTTGTTCGGGCTGGAGCTGATCATCTGCGGGCTGGAAAAGCAACT
GAAGTGCGAAAGCGGTTCGTGATAACGCCGAAAACCCCGCTTCGGCGGGGTTTTGCCGCGGTCTGCGTTG
TCGGGAAGATTTAAAATAAAAAAGGGGACCTCTAGGGTCCCCAATTAAATAGTTAACACTAGTATTAAAA
AAAAAAGCCCCGCGATTGCGGGGCTTTTTTTTTTCGACGGCGAGGGTTCCGACCGCTGCAACTCCCGGTG
CAACCTTGTCCCGGTCTATTCTCTTCACTGCACCAGCTCCAATCTGGTGTGAATGCCCCTCGTCTGTTCG
CGCAGGCGGGGGGCTCTATTCGTTTGTCAGCATCGAAAGTAGCCAGATCAGGGATGCGTTGCAACCGCGT
ATGCCCAGGTCAGAAGAGTCGCACAAGAGTTGCAGACCCCTGGAAAGAAAAATGGCCAGAGGGCGAAAAC
ACCCTCTGACCAGCGGAGCGGGCGACGGGAATCGAACCCGCGTAGCTAGTTTGGAAGAATGGGTGTCTGC
CGACCACATATATGGGCCGGTCAAGATAGGTTTTTACCCCCTCTCGGCTGCATCCTCTAAGTGGAAAGAA
ATTGCAGGTCGTAGAAGCGCGTTGAAGCCTGAGAGTTGCACAGGAGTTGCAACCCGGTAGCCTTGTTCAC
GACGAGAGGAGACCTAGTTGGCACGTCGCGGATGGGGATCGCTGAAGACTCAGCGCAGCGGGAGGATCCA
AGCCTCATACGTCAACCCGCAGGACGGTGTGAGGTACTACGCGCTGCAGACCTACGACAACAAGATGGAC
GCCGAAGCCTGGCTCGCGGGCGAGAAGCGGCTCATCGAGATGGAGACCTGGACCCCTCCACAGGACCGGG
CGAAGAAGGCAGCCGCCAGCGCCATCACGCTGGAGGAGTACACCCGGAAGTGGCTCGTGGAGCGCGACCT
CGCAGACGGCACCAGGGATCTGTACAGCGGGCACGCGGAGCGCCGCATCTACCCGGTGCTAGGTGAAGTG
GCGGTCACAGAGATGACGCCAGCTCTGGTGCGTGCGTGGTGGGCCGGGATGGGTAGGAAGCACCCGACTG
CCCGCCGGCATGCCTACAACGTCCTCCGGGCGGTGATGAACACAGCGGTCGAGGACAAGCTGATCGCAGA
GAACCCGTGCCGGATCGAGCAGAAGGCAGCCGATGAGCGCGACGTAGAGGCGCTGACGCCTGAGGAGCTG
GACATCGTCGCCGCTGAGATCTTCGTGCACTACCGGATCGCGGCATACATCCTGGCGTGGACGAGCCTCC
GGTTCGGAGAGCTGATCGAGCTTCGCCGCAAGGACATCGTGGACGACGGCATGACGATGAAGCTCCGGGT
GCGCCGTGGCGCTTCCCGCGTGGGGAACAAGATCGTCGTTGGCAACGCCAAGACCGTCCGGTCGAAGCGT
CCTGTGACGGTTCCGCCTCACGTCGCGGAGATGATCCGAGCGCACATGAAGGACCGTACGAAGATGAACA
AGGGCCCCGAGGCATTCCTGGTGACCACGACGCAGGGCAACCGGCTGTCGAAGTCCGCGTTCACCAAGTC
GCTGAAGCGTGGCTACGCCAAGATCGGTCGGCCGGAACTCCGCATCCACGACCTCCGCGCTGTCGGCGCT
ACGTTCGCCGCTCAGGCAGGTGCGACGACCAAGGAGCTGATGGCCCGCCTCGGTCACACGACTCCTAGGA
TGGCGATGAAGTACCAGATGGCGTCTGAGGCCCGCGACGAGGCTATCGCTGAGGCGATGTCCAAGCTGGC
CAAGACCTCCTGAAACGCAAAAAGCCCCCCTCCCAAGGACACTGAGTCCTAAAGAGGGGGGTTTCTTGTC
AGTACGCGAAGAACCACGCCTGGCCGCGAGCGCCAGCACCGCCGCTCTGTGCGGAGACCTGGGCACCAGC
CCCGCCGCCGCCAGGAGCATTGCCGTTCCCGCCAGCTAGCCTCTGCCAGTGTTACAACCAATTAACCAAT
TCTGATTAGAAAAACTCATCGAGCATCAAATGAAACTGCAATTTATTCATATCAGGATTATCAATACCAT
ATTTTTGAAAAAGCCGTTTCTGTAATGAAGGAGAAAACTCACCGAGGCAGTTCCATAATTCCGACCCGCA
CGACCAGCGTTAGCATGCTCAGTAAGTTGAGTGCATCAGGCTCAGCTCTGAATTGACAGCACACCGCCGT
CGAGGCAAGCTTGAGCGGGGTGCACTCATCATAGTGCAGGAAAGAAGCTCTACATATTCAGGAGGATTCA
CCATGGCCAAGTTGACCAGTGCCGTTCCGGTGCTCACCGCGCGCGACGTCGCCGGAGCGGTCGAGTTCTG
GACCGACCGGCTCGGGTTCTCCCGGGACTTCGTGGAGGACGACTTCGCCGGTGTGGTCCGGGACGACGTG
ACCCTGTTCATCAGCGCGGTCCAGGACCAGGTGGTGCCGGACAACACCCTGGCCTGGGTGTGGGTGCGCG
GCCTGGACGAGCTGTACGCCGAGTGGTCGGAGGTCGTGTCCACGAACTTCCGGGACGCCTCCGGGCCGGC
CATGACCGAGATCGGCGAGCAGCCGTGGGGGCGGGAGTTCGCCCTGCGCGACCCGGCCGGCAACTGCGTG
CACTTCGTGGCCGAGGAGCAGGACTGACCGACGCCGACCAACACCGCCGGTCCGACGCGGCCCGACGGGT
CCGAGGGGGGTCGACCTCGAAACTTGTATCAATAAACGAAAGGCTCAGTCGAAAGACTGGGCCTTTCGTT
TATCTGTTGTTTGAAAAAAAAAAGCGCCGCAACTGCGGCGCTTTTTTTTTTGAATTCTCTGACCAGGGAA
AATAGCCCTCTGACCTGGGGATTTGCGATCCCTATCAGTGATAGATATAATCTGGGAGGAGACGATTAAT
GCGTCTCGGTTTTTGTACTCGAAAGAAGCTACAAAGATAAGGCTTCATGCCGAAATCAACACCCTGTCAT
TTTATGGCAGGGTGTTTTTTTTTTGTCGACTTGGGGACCCTAGAGGTCCCCTTTTTTATTTTTTTGGATG
AAGAGCATTATCAATGGCTCTTCACAGGAAGCTTAAAAAAAAAAGCCCCGCGATTGCGGGGCTTTTTTTT
TTTAATACGGTTATCCACAGAATCAGGGGATAACGCAGGAAAGAACATGTGAGCAAAAGGCCAGCAAAAG
GCCAGGAACCGTAAAAAGGCCGCGTTGCTGGCGTTTTTCCATAGGCTCCGCCCCCCTGACGAGCATCACA
AAAATCGACGCTCAAGTCAGAGGTGGCGAAACCCGACAGGACTATAAAGATACCAGGCGTTTCCCCCTGG
AAGCTCCCTCGTGCGCTCTCCTGTTCCGACCCTGCCGCTTACCGGATACCTGTCCGCCTTTCTCCCCTCG
GGAAGCGTGGCGCTTTCTCATAGCTCACGCTGTAGGTATCTCAGTTCGGTGTAGGTCGTTCGCTCCAAGC
TGGGCTGTGTGCACGAACCCCCCGTTCAGCCCGACCGCTGCGCCTTATCCGGTAACTATCGTCTTGAGTC
CAACCCGGTAAGACACGACTTATCGCCACTGGCAGCAGCCACTGGTAACAGGATTAGCAGAGCGAGGTAT
GTAGGCGGTGCTACAGAGTTCTTGAAGTGGTGGCCTAACTACGGCTACACTAGAAGGACAGTATTTGGTA
TCTGCGCTCTGCTGAAGCCAGTTACCTTCGGAAAAAGAGTTGGTAGCTCTTGATCCGGCAAACAAACCAC
CGCTGGTAGCGGTGGTTTTTTTGTTTGCAAGCAGCAGATTACGCGCAGAAAAAAAGGATCTCAAGAAGAT
CCTTTGATCTTTTCTACGGGGTCTGACGCTCATGGAACAATAAACGAAAGGCTCAGTCGAAAGACTGGGC
CTTTCGTTTATCTGTTGTTTGAAAAAAAAAAGCCCCGCGATTGCGGGGCTTTTTTTTTTCATATGTCTGA
CCAGGGAAAATAGCCCTCTGACCTGGGGATTTGACT
Features (pLannotate 1.2.2; 14 found; start..end, strand, type, name):
     31..50      +  promoter       tight TRE promoter (fragment): Tet-responsive promoter PTight, consisting of seven tet operator sequences followed by the minimal CMV promoter
     63..3425    +  CDS            cas9-1: CAS9A_STRTD - Also known as csn1. Experimental evidence at protein level: Swiss-Prot protein existence level 1. CRISPR (clustered regularly interspaced short palindromic repeat) is an adaptive immune system that provides protection against mobile genetic elements (viruses, transposable elements and conjugative plasmids). CRISPR clusters contain spacers, sequences complementary to antecedent mobile elements, and target invading nucleic acids. CRISPR clusters are transcribed and processed into CRISPR RNA (crRNA). In type II CRISPR systems correct processing of pre-crRNA requires a trans- encoded
   3529..3556    +  terminator     rrnB T2 terminator: transcription terminator T2 from the E. coli rrnB gene
   3669..4289    +  CDS            tetR: TETR2_ECOLX - Experimental evidence at protein level: Swiss-Prot protein existence level 1. TetR is the repressor of the tetracycline resistance element; its N-terminal region forms a helix-turn-helix structure and binds DNA. Binding of tetracycline to TetR reduces the repressor affinity for the tetracycline resistance gene (tetA) promoter operator sites. From Escherichia coli.
   4918..6030    +  CDS            33: VINT_BPML5 - Also known as int. Protein inferred from homology: Swiss-Prot protein existence level 3. Integrase is necessary for integration of the phage into the host genome by site-specific recombination. From Mycobacterium phage L5 (Mycobacteriophage L5).
   6092..6205    -  CDS            32 (fragment): VG32_BPML5 - Protein predicted: Swiss-Prot protein existence level 4. From Mycobacterium phage L5 (Mycobacteriophage L5).
   6236..6357    -  CDS            KanR (fragment): aminoglycoside phosphotransferase; aph(3')-Ia; confers resistance to kanamycin
   6513..6887    +  CDS            BleoR: antibiotic-binding protein; Sh ble from Streptoalloteichus hindustanus; confers resistance to bleomycin, phleomycin, and Zeocin™
   6964..7013    +  terminator     rrnB T1 terminator (fragment): transcription terminator T1 from the E. coli rrnB gene
   7098..7115    +  promoter       PLtetO-1 promoter (fragment): modified phage lambda PL promoter with tet operator sites (Lutz and Bujard, 1997)
   7164..7224    +  misc_RNA       St1 gRNA scaffold (fragment): guide RNA scaffold for the Streptococcus thermophilus CRISPR/Cas9 system (Esvelt et al., 2013)
   7456..8044    -  rep_origin     ori: high-copy-number ColE1/pMB1/pBR322/pUC origin of replication
   8092..8141    +  terminator     rrnB T1 terminator (fragment): transcription terminator T1 from the E. coli rrnB gene
   8221..21      +  promoter       PLtetO-1 promoter (fragment) (across the origin): modified phage lambda PL promoter with tet operator sites (Lutz and Bujard, 1997)
