[The description below was written by a language model from this plasmid's Addgene catalogue record and pLannotate feature annotations shown in this document.]
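Description:
pYC1446 is a custom-built, 8.2 kb bacterial CRISPR plasmid that carries Streptococcus thermophilus CRISPR1 (Sth1) Cas9 together with its cognate sgRNA scaffold on an integrating backbone, and it was deposited in connection with work on CRISPR-assisted non-homologous end-joining genome editing in Mycobacterium tuberculosis. In E. coli it replicates from a high-copy ColE1/pUC-type origin and is selected with Zeocin through the Sh ble (BleoR) gene. A short remnant of a kanamycin resistance gene is also annotated, presumably a leftover from an earlier backbone rather than a functional marker. No mycobacterial replication origin is annotated. Instead the plasmid encodes the mycobacteriophage L5 integrase (with a fragment of the neighbouring L5 gene 32), which mediates site-specific recombination into the host chromosome, giving stable single-copy maintenance. The phage attachment site itself is not called out in the feature table.

The roughly 3.4 kb Sth1 Cas9 coding sequence is preceded by sequence matching tet-operator-containing promoter fragments (PLtetO-1/tet-responsive hits) and followed by an rrnB T2 terminator. A second tet-operator promoter fragment lies just upstream of the St1 guide RNA scaffold, matching the small insert noted by the depositor, and rrnB T1 terminator fragments insulate these units. A tetR repressor gene is carried on the same plasmid, so both the nuclease and the guide appear to be under tetracycline-inducible control, although the record does not state the inducer or the exact promoter identities. No specific targeting spacer is recorded, suggesting the plasmid serves as a recipient for user-designed guides. Its stated use is expression of Sth1 Cas9 and sgRNA from an integrated copy for genome editing.
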