Addgene plasmid #158720: pYC1446
Purpose: Integrating plasmid expressing Sth1 Cas9 and the cognate sgRNA
Depositing lab: Yi-Cheng Sun. Depositing organization: Peking Union Medical College, Chinese Academy of Medical Sciences. Publication: A CRISPR-Assisted Nonhomologous End-Joining Strategy for Efficient Genome Editing in Mycobacterium tuberculosis. Yan MY, Li SS, Ding XY, Guo XP, Jin Q, Sun YC. mBio. 2020 Jan 28;11(1). pii: mBio.02364-19. doi: 10.1128/mBio.02364-19. PubMed 31992616.
Backbone
  Vector backbone: custom design
  Vector type: Bacterial Expression, CRISPR
Growth in bacteria
  Bacterial resistance: Bleocin (Zeocin), 50 μg/mL
  Growth temperature: 37°C
  Growth strain: DH5alpha
  Copy number: High Copy
Gene/Insert
  Gene/Insert name: Sth1 sgRNA scaffold (alt name: Sth1 Cas9)
  Species: Other
  Cloning method: Restriction Enzyme; 5′ cloning site Unknown (unknown if destroyed)
Terms and licenses: Academic/Nonprofit Terms; Industry Terms: Not Available to Industry
Depositor comments: insert sizes: 171 bp and 3366 bp
How to cite: pYC1446 was a gift from Yi-Cheng Sun (Addgene plasmid # 158720 ; http://n2t.net/addgene:158720 ; RRID:Addgene_158720)
